Addgene plasmid #87879: His 3C MKK3 42-347
Purpose: E. coli expression of MKK3 aa 42-347
Depositing lab: Peter Mace. Depositing organization: University of Otago.
Backbone
  Vector backbone: pET28 NKI LIC
  Vector type: Bacterial Expression
Growth in bacteria
  Bacterial resistance: Kanamycin, 50 μg/mL
  Growth temperature: 37°C
  Growth strain: DH5alpha
  Copy number: Low Copy
Gene/Insert
  Gene/Insert name: MKK3
  Species: H. sapiens (human)
  Mutation: aa 42-347
  Entrez Gene: MAP2K3 (a.k.a. MAPKK3, MEK3, MKK3, PRKMK3, SAPKK-2, SAPKK2)
  Promoter: T7
  Tag / fusion protein: 6xHis (N terminal on backbone); 3C protease site (N terminal on backbone)
  Cloning method: Ligation Independent Cloning
  Sequencing primers: 5′ T7
Terms and licenses: Academic/Nonprofit Terms; Industry Terms: Not Available to Industry
How to cite: His 3C MKK3 42-347 was a gift from Peter Mace (Addgene plasmid # 87879 ; http://n2t.net/addgene:87879 ; RRID:Addgene_87879)
