[The description below was written by a language model from this plasmid's Addgene catalogue record and pLannotate feature annotations shown in this document.]
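Description:
His 3C MKK3 42-347 is a bacterial expression plasmid built on the pET28 NKI LIC backbone, a pET-type vector adapted for ligation-independent cloning. It is maintained in E. coli under kanamycin selection (aminoglycoside phosphotransferase, KanR) and replicates from a ColE1/pBR322-family origin. The adjacent rop gene and bom region fit the low copy number given in the catalogue entry. An f1 origin is also present, along with short tetracycline-resistance gene fragments that appear to be non-functional remnants of the pBR322 lineage.

The insert encodes residues 42–347 of human MKK3 (MAP2K3), a dual-specificity kinase that phosphorylates a threonine and a tyrosine residue in p38 MAP kinase in response to cytokines and environmental stress. Transcription is driven by a T7 promoter followed by a lac operator and the strong T7 gene 10 ribosome binding site. The plasmid-borne lacI gene supplies the repressor, so expression stays low until it is induced with IPTG in a host that provides T7 RNA polymerase. A T7 terminator closes the unit.

According to the catalogue, the backbone adds an N-terminal 6xHis tag followed by a 3C protease cleavage site, which allows metal-affinity purification and later removal of the tag. These N-terminal elements are not annotated individually in the feature table and probably lie in the short stretch spanning the sequence origin between the RBS and the MKK3 coding region. The His-tag fragment and short T7 gene 10-derived fragment annotated downstream of the insert look like vector remnants; the record does not indicate that they are translated. The stated purpose is E. coli production of this truncated MKK3 protein.
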