Features (pLannotate 1.2.2; 19 found; start..end, strand, type, name):
     55..978     +  CDS            MAP2K3 (fragment): MP2K3_HUMAN - Also known as MEK3, MKK3, PRKMK3, SKK2. Experimental evidence at protein level: Swiss-Prot protein existence level 1. Dual specificity kinase. Is activated by cytokines and environmental stress in vivo. Catalyzes the concomitant phosphorylation of a threonine and a tyrosine residue in the MAP kinase p38. Part of a signaling cascade that begins with the activation of the adrenergic receptor ADRA1B and leads to the activation of MAPK14. From Homo sapiens (Human).
    999..1016    +  CDS            9xHis (fragment): 9xHis affinity tag
   1026..1075    +  CDS            SET1 (fragment): solubility-enhancement tag derived from T7 phage gene 10B
   1083..1130    +  terminator     T7 terminator: transcription terminator for bacteriophage T7 RNA polymerase
   1167..1595    +  rep_origin     f1 ori (sequence partly withheld): f1 bacteriophage origin of replication; arrow indicates direction of (+) strand synthesis
   1648..1705    +  promoter       AmpR promoter (fragment): bla
   1714..2529    -  CDS            KanR: aminoglycoside phosphotransferase; aph(3')-Ia; confers resistance to kanamycin in bacteria or G418 (Geneticin®) in eukaryotes
   2651..3239    +  rep_origin     ori: high-copy-number ColE1/pMB1/pBR322/pUC origin of replication
   3425..3564    -  misc_feature   bom: basis of mobility region from pBR322
   3666..3857    -  CDS            rop: Rop protein, which maintains plasmids at low copy number; rop
   3874..4254    +  CDS            YPB1_ECOLX: Protein predicted: Swiss-Prot protein existence level 4. From Escherichia coli.
   4326..4617    -  CDS            TcR (fragment): tetracycline efflux protein; tet; confers resistance to tetracycline
   4632..4653    -  protein_bind   CAP binding site: CAP binding activates transcription in the presence of cAMP. E. coli catabolite activator protein
   4666..5748    -  CDS            lacI: lac repressor; lacI; The lac repressor binds to the lac operator to inhibit transcription in E. coli. This inhibition can be relieved by adding lactose or isopropyl-β-D-thiogalactopyranoside (IPTG).
   5749..5826    -  promoter       lacI promoter: lacI
   5834..6113    -  CDS            TcR (fragment): tetracycline efflux protein; tet; confers resistance to tetracycline
   6135..6153    +  promoter       T7 promoter: promoter for bacteriophage T7 RNA polymerase
   6154..6178    +  protein_bind   lac operator: The lac repressor binds to the lac operator to inhibit transcription in E. coli. This inhibition can be relieved by adding lactose or isopropyl-β-D-thiogalactopyranoside (IPTG). lac repressor encoded by lacI
   6193..6215    +  RBS            RBS: efficient ribosome binding site from bacteriophage T7 gene 10 (Olins and Rangwala, 1989)
>Addgene plasmid #87879 | His 3C MKK3 42-347 | addgene full sequence | sequence record 174922 | Addgene NGS Result
ATGGCACATCACCACCACCATCACTCCGCGGCTCTTGAGGTGCTCTTTCAGGGACCCGGTCGGAACCTGG
ACTCCCGGACCTTCATCACCATTGGAGACAGAAACTTTGAGGTGGAGGCTGATGACTTGGTGACCATCTC
AGAACTGGGCCGTGGAGCCTATGGGGTGGTAGAGAAGGTGCGGCACGCCCAGAGCGGCACCATCATGGCC
GTGAAGCGGATCCGGGCCACCGTGAACTCACAGGAGCAGAAGCGGCTGCTCATGGACCTGGACATCAACA
TGCGCACGGTCGACTGCTTCTACACTGTCACCTTCTACGGGGCACTATTCAGAGAGGGAGACGTGTGGAT
CTGCATGGAGCTCATGGACACATCCTTGGACAAGTTCTACCGGAAGGTGCTGGATAAAAACATGACAATT
CCAGAGGACATCCTTGGGGAGATTGCTGTGTCTATCGTGCGGGCCCTGGAGCATCTGCACAGCAAGCTGT
CGGTGATCCACAGAGATGTGAAGCCCTCCAATGTCCTTATCAACAAGGAGGGCCATGTGAAGATGTGTGA
CTTTGGCATCAGTGGCTACTTGGTGGACTCTGTGGCCAAGACGATGGATGCCGGCTGCAAGCCCTACATG
GCCCCTGAGAGGATCAACCCAGAGCTGAACCAGAAGGGCTACAATGTCAAGTCCGACGTCTGGAGCCTGG
GCATCACCATGATTGAGATGGCCATCCTGCGGTTCCCTTACGAGTCCTGGGGGACCCCGTTCCAGCAGCT
GAAGCAGGTGGTGGAGGAGCCGTCCCCCCAGCTCCCAGCCGACCGTTTCTCCCCCGAGTTTGTGGACTTC
ACTGCTCAGTGCCTGAGGAAGAACCCCGCAGAGCGTATGAGCTACCTGGAGCTGATGGAGCACCCCTTCT
TCACCTTGCACAAAACCAAGAAGACGGACATTGCTGCCTTCGTGAAGGAGATCCTGGGAGAAGACTCATA
ACCGGGCTTCTCCTCGAGCACCACCACCACCACCACTGAGATCCGGCTGCTAACAAAGCCCGAAAGGAAG
CTGAGTTGGCTGCTGCCACCGCTGAGCAATAACTAGCATAACCCCTTGGGGCCTCTAAACGGGTCTTGAG
GGGTTTTTTGCTGAAAGGAGGAACTATATCCGGATTGGCGAATGGG
[124 nt withheld, positions 1167-1290]
C
[91 nt withheld, positions 1292-1382]
A
[49 nt withheld, positions 1384-1432]
CCTTTGACGTTGGAGTCCACGTTCTTT
[37 nt withheld, positions 1460-1496]
ACCCTATCTCGGTCTATTCTTTTGATTTATAAGGGATTTTGCCGATTTCGGCCTATTGGTTAAAAAATGA
GCTGATTTAACAAAAATTTAACGCGAATTTTAACAAAATATTAACGCTTACAATTTAGGTGGCACTTTTC
GGGGAAATGTGCGCGGAACCCCTATTTGTTTATTTTTCTAAATACATTCAAATATGTATCCGCTCATGAA
TTAATTCTTAGAAAAACTCATCGAGCATCAAATGAAACTGCAATTTATTCATATCAGGATTATCAATACC
ATATTTTTGAAAAAGCCGTTTCTGTAATGAAGGAGAAAACTCACCGAGGCAGTTCCATAGGATGGCAAGA
TCCTGGTATCGGTCTGCGATTCCGACTCGTCCAACATCAATACAACCTATTAATTTCCCCTCGTCAAAAA
TAAGGTTATCAAGTGAGAAATCACCATGAGTGACGACTGAATCCGGTGAGAATGGCAAAAGTTTATGCAT
TTCTTTCCAGACTTGTTCAACAGGCCAGCCATTACGCTCGTCATCAAAATCACTCGCATCAACCAAACCG
TTATTCATTCGTGATTGCGCCTGAGCGAGACGAAATACGCGATCGCTGTTAAAAGGACAATTACAAACAG
GAATCGAATGCAACCGGCGCAGGAACACTGCCAGCGCATCAACAATATTTTCACCTGAATCAGGATATTC
TTCTAATACCTGGAATGCTGTTTTCCCGGGGATCGCAGTGGTGAGTAACCATGCATCATCAGGAGTACGG
ATAAAATGCTTGATGGTCGGAAGAGGCATAAATTCCGTCAGCCAGTTTAGTCTGACCATCTCATCTGTAA
CATCATTGGCAACGCTACCTTTGCCATGTTTCAGAAACAACTCTGGCGCATCGGGCTTCCCATACAATCG
ATAGATTGTCGCACCTGATTGCCCGACATTATCGCGAGCCCATTTATACCCATATAAATCAGCATCCATG
TTGGAATTTAATCGCGGCCTAGAGCAAGACGTTTCCCGTTGAATATGGCTCATAACACCCCTTGTATTAC
TGTTTATGTAAGCAGACAGTTTTATTGTTCATGACCAAAATCCCTTAACGTGAGTTTTCGTTCCACTGAG
CGTCAGACCCCGTAGAAAAGATCAAAGGATCTTCTTGAGATCCTTTTTTTCTGCGCGTAATCTGCTGCTT
GCAAACAAAAAAACCACCGCTACCAGCGGTGGTTTGTTTGCCGGATCAAGAGCTACCAACTCTTTTTCCG
AAGGTAACTGGCTTCAGCAGAGCGCAGATACCAAATACTGTCCTTCTAGTGTAGCCGTAGTTAGGCCACC
ACTTCAAGAACTCTGTAGCACCGCCTACATACCTCGCTCTGCTAATCCTGTTACCAGTGGCTGCTGCCAG
TGGCGATAAGTCGTGTCTTACCGGGTTGGACTCAAGACGATAGTTACCGGATAAGGCGCAGCGGTCGGGC
TGAACGGGGGGTTCGTGCACACAGCCCAGCTTGGAGCGAACGACCTACACCGAACTGAGATACCTACAGC
GTGAGCTATGAGAAAGCGCCACGCTTCCCGAAGGGAGAAAGGCGGACAGGTATCCGGTAAGCGGCAGGGT
CGGAACAGGAGAGCGCACGAGGGAGCTTCCAGGGGGAAACGCCTGGTATCTTTATAGTCCTGTCGGGTTT
CGCCACCTCTGACTTGAGCGTCGATTTTTGTGATGCTCGTCAGGGGGGCGGAGCCTATGGAAAAACGCCA
GCAACGCGGCCTTTTTACGGTTCCTGGCCTTTTGCTGGCCTTTTGCTCACATGTTCTTTCCTGCGTTATC
CCCTGATTCTGTGGATAACCGTATTACCGCCTTTGAGTGAGCTGATACCGCTCGCCGCAGCCGAACGACC
GAGCGCAGCGAGTCAGTGAGCGAGGAAGCGGAAGAGCGCCTGATGCGGTATTTTCTCCTTACGCATCTGT
GCGGTATTTCACACCGCAATGGTGCACTCTCAGTACAATCTGCTCTGATGCCGCATAGTTAAGCCAGTAT
ACACTCCGCTATCGCTACGTGACTGGGTCATGGCTGCGCCCCGACACCCGCCAACACCCGCTGACGCGCC
CTGACGGGCTTGTCTGCTCCCGGCATCCGCTTACAGACAAGCTGTGACCGTCTCCGGGAGCTGCATGTGT
CAGAGGTTTTCACCGTCATCACCGAAACGCGCGAGGCAGCTGCGGTAAAGCTCATCAGCGTGGTCGTGAA
GCGATTCACAGATGTCTGCCTGTTCATCCGCGTCCAGCTCGTTGAGTTTCTCCAGAAGCGTTAATGTCTG
GCTTCTGATAAAGCGGGCCATGTTAAGGGCGGTTTTTTCCTGTTTGGTCACTGATGCCTCCGTGTAAGGG
GGATTTCTGTTCATGGGGGTAATGATACCGATGAAACGAGAGAGGATGCTCACGATACGGGTTACTGATG
ATGAACATGCCCGGTTACTGGAACGTTGTGAGGGTAAACAACTGGCGGTATGGATGCGGCGGGACCAGAG
AAAAATCACTCAGGGTCAATGCCAGCGCTTCGTTAATACAGATGTAGGTGTTCCACAGGGTAGCCAGCAG
CATCCTGCGATGCAGATCCGGAACATAATGGTGCAGGGCGCTGACTTCCGCGTTTCCAGACTTTACGAAA
CACGGAAACCGAAGACCATTCATGTTGTTGCTCAGGTCGCAGACGTTTTGCAGCAGCAGTCGCTTCACGT
TCGCTCGCGTATCGGTGATTCATTCTGCTAACCAGTAAGGCAACCCCGCCAGCCTAGCCGGGTCCTCAAC
GACAGGAGCACGATCATGCGCACCCGTGGGGCCGCCATGCCGGCGATAATGGCCTGCTTCTCGCCGAAAC
GTTTGGTGGCGGGACCAGTGACGAAGGCTTGAGCGAGGGCGTGCAAGATTCCGAATACCGCAAGCGACAG
GCCGATCATCGTCGCGCTCCAGCGAAAGCGGTCCTCGCCGAAAATGACCCAGAGCGCTGCCGGCACCTGT
CCTACGAGTTGCATGATAAAGAAGACAGTCATAAGTGCGGCGACGATAGTCATGCCCCGCGCCCACCGGA
AGGAGCTGACTGGGTTGAAGGCTCTCAAGGGCATCGGTCGAGATCCCGGTGCCTAATGAGTGAGCTAACT
TACATTAATTGCGTTGCGCTCACTGCCCGCTTTCCAGTCGGGAAACCTGTCGTGCCAGCTGCATTAATGA
ATCGGCCAACGCGCGGGGAGAGGCGGTTTGCGTATTGGGCGCCAGGGTGGTTTTTCTTTTCACCAGTGAG
ACGGGCAACAGCTGATTGCCCTTCACCGCCTGGCCCTGAGAGAGTTGCAGCAAGCGGTCCACGCTGGTTT
GCCCCAGCAGGCGAAAATCCTGTTTGATGGTGGTTAACGGCGGGATATAACATGAGCTGTCTTCGGTATC
GTCGTATCCCACTACCGAGATATCCGCACCAACGCGCAGCCCGGACTCGGTAATGGCGCGCATTGCGCCC
AGCGCCATCTGATCGTTGGCAACCAGCATCGCAGTGGGAACGATGCCCTCATTCAGCATTTGCATGGTTT
GTTGAAAACCGGACATGGCACTCCAGTCGCCTTCCCGTTCCGCTATCGGCTGAATTTGATTGCGAGTGAG
ATATTTATGCCAGCCAGCCAGACGCAGACGCGCCGAGACAGAACTTAATGGGCCCGCTAACAGCGCGATT
TGCTGGTGACCCAATGCGACCAGATGCTCCACGCCCAGTCGCGTACCGTCTTCATGGGAGAAAATAATAC
TGTTGATGGGTGTCTGGTCAGAGACATCAAGAAATAACGCCGGAACATTAGTGCAGGCAGCTTCCACAGC
AATGGCATCCTGGTCATCCAGCGGATAGTTAATGATCAGCCCACTGACGCGTTGCGCGAGAAGATTGTGC
ACCGCCGCTTTACAGGCTTCGACGCCGCTTCGTTCTACCATCGACACCACCACGCTGGCACCCAGTTGAT
CGGCGCGAGATTTAATCGCCGCGACAATTTGCGACGGCGCGTGCAGGGCCAGACTGGAGGTGGCAACGCC
AATCAGCAACGACTGTTTGCCCGCCAGTTGTTGTGCCACGCGGTTGGGAATGTAATTCAGCTCCGCCATC
GCCGCTTCCACTTTTTCCCGCGTTTTCGCAGAAACGTGGCTGGCCTGGTTCACCACGCGGGAAACGGTCT
GATAAGAGACACCGGCATACTCTGCGACATCGTATAACGTTACTGGTTTCACATTCACCACCCTGAATTG
ACTCTCTTCCGGGCGCTATCATGCCATACCGCGAAAGGTTTTGCGCCATTCGATGGTGTCCGGGATCTCG
ACGCTCTCCCTTATGCGACTCCTGCATTAGGAAGCAGCCCAGTAGTAGGTTGAGGCCGTTGAGCACCGCC
GCCGCAAGGAATGGTGCATGCAAGGAGATGGCGCCCAACAGTCCCCCGGCCACGGGGCCTGCCACCATAC
CCACGCCGAAACAAGCGCTCATGAGCCCGAAGTGGCGAGCCCGATCTTCCCCATCGGTGATGTCGGCGAT
ATAGGCGCCAGCAACCGCACCTGTGGCGCCGGTGATGCCGGCCACGATGCGTCCGGCGTAGAGGATCGAG
ATCTCGATCCCGCGAAATTAATACGACTCACTATAGGGGAATTGTGAGCGGATAACAATTCCCCTCTAGA
AATAATTTTGTTTAACTTTAAGAAGGAGATATACC
